Addgene plasmid #250510: pTE5602
Purpose: Cell-free translocation reporter; proOmpA (1-178); C-terminal pep99 tag
Depositing lab: Tobias Erb. Depositing organization: Max Planck Institute for Terrestrial Microbiology. Publication: Functional Mapping and Engineering of the Sec Translocon Unlocked by a Cell-Free System. Meier M, Scholz SA, von Bank L, Levandoski JE, Lückhof M, Schaaf M, Si S, Lieberwirth I, Jung AL, Landfester K, Driessen AJM, Erb TJ. bioRxiv 2025.12.09.688994 10.64898/2025.12.09.688994.
Backbone
  Vector backbone: pET
  Vector type: Bacterial Expression
Growth in bacteria
  Bacterial resistance: Kanamycin, 50 μg/mL
  Growth temperature: 37°C
  Growth strain: DH5alpha
  Copy number: High Copy
Gene/Insert
  Gene/Insert name: T7-proOmpA-pep99
  Species: E. coli
  Entrez Gene: ompA (a.k.a. b0957, ECK0948, con, tolG, tut)
  Promoter: T7
  Tag / fusion protein: pep99 (C terminal on insert)
  Cloning method: Gibson Cloning
  Sequencing primers: 5′ ATGCGTCCGGCGTAG; 3′ TGCTAGTTATTGCTCAGCGG
Terms and licenses: Academic/Nonprofit Terms; Industry Terms: Not Available to Industry
Depositor comments: Please visit https://doi.org/10.64898/2025.12.09.688994 for bioRxiv preprint.
How to cite: pTE5602 was a gift from Tobias Erb (Addgene plasmid # 250510 ; http://n2t.net/addgene:250510 ; RRID:Addgene_250510)
