[The description below was written by a language model from this plasmid's Addgene catalogue record and pLannotate feature annotations shown in this document.]
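Description:
pTE5602 is a pET-based bacterial expression plasmid of about 4.5 kb that serves as a template for a cell-free protein translocation reporter. It is propagated in E. coli under kanamycin selection, conferred by an aph(3')-Ia aminoglycoside phosphotransferase gene, and replicates from a ColE1/pMB1-type origin. The backbone also retains the pBR322-derived bom mobility region and the rop gene. The catalogue lists the plasmid as high copy, although Rop normally lowers copy number. An f1 phage origin is present, along with non-functional remnants of a tetracycline resistance gene, a fragment of the bla promoter and a predicted E. coli open reading frame, which appear to be backbone carry-over rather than functional parts.

The payload is a T7 promoter-driven cassette encoding residues 1–178 of E. coli proOmpA, the precursor form of outer membrane protein A that still carries its N-terminal signal sequence. proOmpA is a classic model substrate of the Sec translocon. The annotated ompA fragment of 534 bp matches this truncation. The insert carries a C-terminal pep99 tag, which the feature table does not annotate. It presumably lies in the unannotated stretch downstream of the ompA fragment, and the record does not explain its readout mechanism. A short match to a T7 gene 10-derived sequence sits just before the T7 terminator that closes the transcription unit. This match is probably a pET backbone remnant and not a deliberate fusion partner.

Because expression depends on T7 RNA polymerase, the plasmid suits in vitro transcription–translation reactions. There, the tagged proOmpA fragment reports on Sec-dependent translocation, in line with the associated work on mapping and engineering the Sec translocon in a cell-free system.
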