Features (pLannotate 1.2.2; 13 found; start..end, strand, type, name):
      1..429     +  rep_origin     f1 ori (sequence partly withheld): f1 bacteriophage origin of replication; arrow indicates direction of (+) strand synthesis
    482..539     +  promoter       AmpR promoter (fragment): bla
    548..1363    -  CDS            KanR: aminoglycoside phosphotransferase; aph(3')-Ia; confers resistance to kanamycin in bacteria or G418 (Geneticin®) in eukaryotes
   1485..2073    +  rep_origin     ori: high-copy-number ColE1/pMB1/pBR322/pUC origin of replication
   2259..2398    -  misc_feature   bom: basis of mobility region from pBR322
   2500..2691    -  CDS            rop: Rop protein, which maintains plasmids at low copy number; rop
   2708..3088    +  CDS            YPB1_ECOLX: Protein predicted: Swiss-Prot protein existence level 4. From Escherichia coli.
   3160..3427    -  CDS            TcR (fragment): tetracycline efflux protein; tet; confers resistance to tetracycline
   3426..3621    -  CDS            TcR (fragment): tetracycline efflux protein; tet; confers resistance to tetracycline
   3633..3650    +  promoter       T7 promoter (fragment): promoter for bacteriophage T7 RNA polymerase
   3690..4223    +  CDS            ompA (fragment): OMPA_ECOLI - Also known as con From Escherichia coli (strain K12).
   4346..4395    +  CDS            SET1 (fragment): solubility-enhancement tag derived from T7 phage gene 10B
   4403..4450    +  terminator     T7 terminator: transcription terminator for bacteriophage T7 RNA polymerase
>Addgene plasmid #250510 | pTE5602 | addgene full sequence | sequence record 499133 | Addgene NGS Result
[124 nt withheld, positions 1-124]
C
[91 nt withheld, positions 126-216]
A
[49 nt withheld, positions 218-266]
CCTTTGACGTTGGAGTCCACGTTCTTT
[37 nt withheld, positions 294-330]
ACCCTATCTCGGTCTATTCTTTTGATTTATAAGGGATTTTGCCGATTTCGGCCTATTGGTTAAAAAATGA
GCTGATTTAACAAAAATTTAACGCGAATTTTAACAAAATATTAACGCTTACAATTTAGGTGGCACTTTTC
GGGGAAATGTGCGCGGAACCCCTATTTGTTTATTTTTCTAAATACATTCAAATATGTATCCGCTCATGAA
TTAATTCTTAGAAAAACTCATCGAGCATCAAATGAAACTGCAATTTATTCATATCAGGATTATCAATACC
ATATTTTTGAAAAAGCCGTTTCTGTAATGAAGGAGAAAACTCACCGAGGCAGTTCCATAGGATGGCAAGA
TCCTGGTATCGGTCTGCGATTCCGACTCGTCCAACATCAATACAACCTATTAATTTCCCCTCGTCAAAAA
TAAGGTTATCAAGTGAGAAATCACCATGAGTGACGACTGAATCCGGTGAGAATGGCAAAAGTTTATGCAT
TTCTTTCCAGACTTGTTCAACAGGCCAGCCATTACGCTCGTCATCAAAATCACTCGCATCAACCAAACCG
TTATTCATTCGTGATTGCGCCTGAGCGAGACGAAATACGCGATCGCTGTTAAAAGGACAATTACAAACAG
GAATCGAATGCAACCGGCGCAGGAACACTGCCAGCGCATCAACAATATTTTCACCTGAATCAGGATATTC
TTCTAATACCTGGAATGCTGTTTTCCCGGGGATCGCAGTGGTGAGTAACCATGCATCATCAGGAGTACGG
ATAAAATGCTTGATGGTCGGAAGAGGCATAAATTCCGTCAGCCAGTTTAGTCTGACCATCTCATCTGTAA
CATCATTGGCAACGCTACCTTTGCCATGTTTCAGAAACAACTCTGGCGCATCGGGCTTCCCATACAATCG
ATAGATTGTCGCACCTGATTGCCCGACATTATCGCGAGCCCATTTATACCCATATAAATCAGCATCCATG
TTGGAATTTAATCGCGGCCTAGAGCAAGACGTTTCCCGTTGAATATGGCTCATAACACCCCTTGTATTAC
TGTTTATGTAAGCAGACAGTTTTATTGTTCATGACCAAAATCCCTTAACGTGAGTTTTCGTTCCACTGAG
CGTCAGACCCCGTAGAAAAGATCAAAGGATCTTCTTGAGATCCTTTTTTTCTGCGCGTAATCTGCTGCTT
GCAAACAAAAAAACCACCGCTACCAGCGGTGGTTTGTTTGCCGGATCAAGAGCTACCAACTCTTTTTCCG
AAGGTAACTGGCTTCAGCAGAGCGCAGATACCAAATACTGTCCTTCTAGTGTAGCCGTAGTTAGGCCACC
ACTTCAAGAACTCTGTAGCACCGCCTACATACCTCGCTCTGCTAATCCTGTTACCAGTGGCTGCTGCCAG
TGGCGATAAGTCGTGTCTTACCGGGTTGGACTCAAGACGATAGTTACCGGATAAGGCGCAGCGGTCGGGC
TGAACGGGGGGTTCGTGCACACAGCCCAGCTTGGAGCGAACGACCTACACCGAACTGAGATACCTACAGC
GTGAGCTATGAGAAAGCGCCACGCTTCCCGAAGGGAGAAAGGCGGACAGGTATCCGGTAAGCGGCAGGGT
CGGAACAGGAGAGCGCACGAGGGAGCTTCCAGGGGGAAACGCCTGGTATCTTTATAGTCCTGTCGGGTTT
CGCCACCTCTGACTTGAGCGTCGATTTTTGTGATGCTCGTCAGGGGGGCGGAGCCTATGGAAAAACGCCA
GCAACGCGGCCTTTTTACGGTTCCTGGCCTTTTGCTGGCCTTTTGCTCACATGTTCTTTCCTGCGTTATC
CCCTGATTCTGTGGATAACCGTATTACCGCCTTTGAGTGAGCTGATACCGCTCGCCGCAGCCGAACGACC
GAGCGCAGCGAGTCAGTGAGCGAGGAAGCGGAAGAGCGCCTGATGCGGTATTTTCTCCTTACGCATCTGT
GCGGTATTTCACACCGCAATGGTGCACTCTCAGTACAATCTGCTCTGATGCCGCATAGTTAAGCCAGTAT
ACACTCCGCTATCGCTACGTGACTGGGTCATGGCTGCGCCCCGACACCCGCCAACACCCGCTGACGCGCC
CTGACGGGCTTGTCTGCTCCCGGCATCCGCTTACAGACAAGCTGTGACCGTCTCCGGGAGCTGCATGTGT
CAGAGGTTTTCACCGTCATCACCGAAACGCGCGAGGCAGCTGCGGTAAAGCTCATCAGCGTGGTCGTGAA
GCGATTCACAGATGTCTGCCTGTTCATCCGCGTCCAGCTCGTTGAGTTTCTCCAGAAGCGTTAATGTCTG
GCTTCTGATAAAGCGGGCCATGTTAAGGGCGGTTTTTTCCTGTTTGGTCACTAATGCCTCCGTGTAAGGG
GGATTTCTGTTCATGGGGGTAATGATACCGATGAAACGAGAGAGGATGCTCACGATACGGGTTACTGATG
ATGAACATGCCCGGTTACTGGAACGTTGTGAGGGTAAACAACTGGCGGTATGGATGCGGCGGGACCAGAG
AAAAATCACTCAGGGTCAATGCCAGCGCTTCGTTAATACAGATGTAGGTGTTCCACAGGGTAGCCAGCAG
CATCCTGCGATGCAGATCCGGAACATAATGGTGCAGGGCGCTGACTTCCGCGTTTCCAGACTTTACGAAA
CACGGAAACCGAAGACCATTCATGTTGTTGCTCAGGTCGCAGACGTTTTGCAGCAGCAGTCGCTTCACGT
TCGCTCGCGTATCGGTGATTCATTCTGCTAACCAGTAAGGCAACCCCGCCAGCCTAGCCGGGTCCTCAAC
GACAGGAGCACGATCATGCGCACCCGTGGGGCCGCCATGCCGGCGATAATGGCCTGCTTCTCGCCGAAAC
GTTTGGTGGCGGGACCAGTGACGAAGGCTTGAGCGAGGGCGTGCAAGATTCCGAATACCGCAAGCGACAG
GCCGATCATCGTCGCGCTCCAGCGAAAGCGGTCCTCGCCGAAAATGACCCAGAGCGCTGCCGGCACCTGT
CCTACGAGTTGCATGATAAAGAAGACAGTCATAAGTGCGGCGACGATAGTCATGCCCCGCGCCCACCGGA
AGGAGCTGACTGGGTTGGTGCATGCAAGGAGATGGCGCCCAACAGTCCCCCGGCCACGGGGCCTGCCACC
ATACCCACGCCGAAACAAGCGCTCATGAGCCCGAAGTGGCGAGCCCGATCTTCCCCATCGGTGATGTCGG
CGATATAGGCGCCAGCAACCGCACCTGTGGCGCCGGTGATGCCGGCCACGATGCGTCCGGCGTAGAGGAT
CGAGATCTCGGGTAATACGACTCACTATAGATACTCGCTAGGGCGAATACTATTATAAGGAGGACTTTTA
TGAAAAAGACAGCTATCGCGATTGCAGTGGCACTGGCTGGTTTCGCTACCGTAGCGCAGGCCGCTCCGAA
AGATAACACCTGGTACACTGGTGCTAAACTGGGCTGGTCCCAGTACCATGACACTGGTTTCATCAACAAC
AATGGCCCGACCCATGAAAACCAACTGGGCGCTGGTGCTTTTGGTGGTTACCAGGTTAACCCGTATGTTG
GCTTTGAAATGGGTTACGACTGGTTAGGTCGTATGCCGTACAAAGGCAGCGTTGAAAACGGTGCATACAA
AGCTCAGGGCGTTCAACTGACCGCTAAACTGGGTTACCCAATCACTGACGACCTGGACATCTACACTCGT
CTGGGTGGCATGGTATGGCGTGCAGACACTAAATCCAACGTTTATGGTAAAAACCACGACACCGGCGTTT
CTCCGGTCTTCGCTGGCGGTGTTGAGTACGCGATCACTCCTGAAATCGCTACCCGTCTGGAATACCAGTG
GACCAACAACATCGGTGACGCACACACCATCGGCACTCGTCCGGGAGGCTCCGGCGTGACCGGCTACCGC
CTGTTTGAAAAAATTAGCTAACCTCGGTACCAAATTCCAGAAAAGAGGCCTCCCGAAAGGGGGGCCTTTT
TTCGTTTTGGTCCCACTGAGATCCGGCTGCTAACAAAGCCCGAAAGGAAGCTGAGTTGGCTGCTGCCACC
GCTGAGCAATAACTAGCATAACCCCTTGGGGCCTCTAAACGGGTCTTGAGGGGTTTTTTGCTGAAAGGAG
GAACTATATCCGGATTGGCGAATGGG
